>Addgene plasmid #85233 | pH6Z-203 | addgene full sequence | sequence record 172623 | Addgene NGS Result
AACGTAAGTTGGAGTTTATACTATCTGCGATGTATCGTTTGAAAGAGTTTATATTTGAGATTTCTTAACT
TGTGTTTCTCACAGAGCGTTTAAAAATGCACTGTACGAAACTGAGGAACTGATGGAAACCATCGGAATGC
GACTTGCCTCACAAATATTGTCACTGGTCGGACAGCGAGGAACATCTATACGGTGAGTTTAAATAATAGG
GGATTGGTAGGAGCGAATTTTTTTTTTAGTAACCAGTTATATTAATTTATTTTTTTCGCTTTTTTCGGTT
ATGCACAGCAACATAGATCCGGCCATCGTAAGCGCATTGTGGCACTCTTTGCCAGAAAAACTGACAACGA
CTAATATAAAATACGATATAGCCAGTCCGACACATATGAGTCCCGCATTATGGTGAGCGCTGTTAAACTA
TGAATCTAAATGTAGAGTTTTTTTTTACGTTTAATTTCACTTTCTTTGGATTAGAAGACGAAAGGCCATA
ATTAAACAAATGACTTTTCCAGAGTTTTTTTTTATATTTATGCAGTTTTTCTTAATCCGCAGCACCATCT
TTATACAGACCGGAACTTCAAAACAACGTTTCAGAAATGCGGGACTACTGATGGTTAACAACATCTTCAC
TGTGCAAGCGAGATATAGTAAACAAAATATGTTCGAAAAAAAAATATATGGATATGAACACCTCGGACAA
GCTTGATATCGAATTCCTGCAGCCCGGGGGATCCACTAGTTCTAGAGCGGCCGCCACCGCGGTGGAGCTC
CAATTCGCCCTATAGTGAGTCGTATTACAATTCACTGGCCGTCGTTTTACAACGTCGTGACTGGGAAAAC
CCTGGCGTTACCCAACTTAATCGCCTTGCAGCACATCCCCCTTTCGCCAGCTGGCGTAATAGCGAAGAGG
CCCGCACCGATCGCCCTTCCCAACAGTTGCGCAGCCTGAATGGCGAATGGAAATTGTAAGCGTTAATATT
TTGTTAAAATTCGCGTTAAATTTTTGTTAAATCAGCTCATTTTTTAACCAATAGGCCGAAATCGGCAAAA
TCCCTTATAAATCAAAAGAATAGACCGAGATAGGGT
[37 nt withheld, positions 1087-1123]
AAAGAACGTGGACTCCAACGTCAAAGG
[49 nt withheld, positions 1151-1199]
T
[91 nt withheld, positions 1201-1291]
G
[124 nt withheld, positions 1293-1416]
CAGGTGGCACTTTTCGGGGAAATGTGCGCGGAACCCCTATTTGTTTATTTTTCTAAATACATTCAAATAT
GTATCCGCTCATGAGACAATAACCCTGATAAATGCTTCAATAATATTGAAAAAGGAAGAGTATGAGTATT
CAACATTTCCGTGTCGCCCTTATTCCCTTTTTTGCGGCATTTTGCCTTCCTGTTTTTGCTCACCCAGAAA
CGCTGGTGAAAGTAAAAGATGCTGAAGATCAGTTGGGTGCACGAGTGGGTTACATCGAACTGGATCTCAA
CAGCGGTAAGATCCTTGAGAGTTTTCGCCCCGAAGAACGTTTTCCAATGATGAGCACTTTTAAAGTTCTG
CTATGTGGCGCGGTATTATCCCGTATTGACGCCGGGCAAGAGCAACTCGGTCGCCGCATACACTATTCTC
AGAATGACTTGGTTGAGTACTCACCAGTCACAGAAAAGCATCTTACGGATGGCATGACAGTAAGAGAATT
ATGCAGTGCTGCCATAACCATGAGTGATAACACTGCGGCCAACTTACTTCTGACAACGATCGGAGGACCG
AAGGAGCTAACCGCTTTTTTGCACAACATGGGGGATCATGTAACTCGCCTTGATCGTTGGGAACCGGAGC
TGAATGAAGCCATACCAAACGACGAGCGTGACACCACGATGCCTGTAGCAATGGCAACAACGTTGCGCAA
ACTATTAACTGGCGAACTACTTACTCTAGCTTCCCGGCAACAATTAATAGACTGGATGGAGGCGGATAAA
GTTGCAGGACCACTTCTGCGCTCGGCCCTTCCGGCTGGCTGGTTTATTGCTGATAAATCTGGAGCCGGTG
AGCGTGGGTCTCGCGGTATCATTGCAGCACTGGGGCCAGATGGTAAGCCCTCCCGTATCGTAGTTATCTA
CACGACGGGGAGTCAGGCAACTATGGATGAACGAAATAGACAGATCGCTGAGATAGGTGCCTCACTGATT
AAGCATTGGTAACTGTCAGACCAAGTTTACTCATATATACTTTAGATTGATTTAAAACTTCATTTTTAAT
TTAAAAGGATCTAGGTGAAGATCCTTTTTGATAATCTCATGACCAAAATCCCTTAACGTGAGTTTTCGTT
CCACTGAGCGTCAGACCCCGTAGAAAAGATCAAAGGATCTTCTTGAGATCCTTTTTTTCTGCGCGTAATC
TGCTGCTTGCAAACAAAAAAACCACCGCTACCAGCGGTGGTTTGTTTGCCGGATCAAGAGCTACCAACTC
TTTTTCCGAAGGTAACTGGCTTCAGCAGAGCGCAGATACCAAATACTGTTCTTCTAGTGTAGCCGTAGTT
AGGCCACCACTTCAAGAACTCTGTAGCACCGCCTACATACCTCGCTCTGCTAATCCTGTTACCAGTGGCT
GCTGCCAGTGGCGATAAGTCGTGTCTTACCGGGTTGGACTCAAGACGATAGTTACCGGATAAGGCGCAGC
GGTCGGGCTGAACGGGGGGTTCGTGCACACAGCCCAGCTTGGAGCGAACGACCTACACCGAACTGAGATA
CCTACAGCGTGAGCTATGAGAAAGCGCCACGCTTCCCGAAGGGAGAAAGGCGGACAGGTATCCGGTAAGC
GGCAGGGTCGGAACAGGAGAGCGCACGAGGGAGCTTCCAGGGGGAAACGCCTGGTATCTTTATAGTCCTG
TCGGGTTTCGCCACCTCTGACTTGAGCGTCGATTTTTGTGATGCTCGTCAGGGGGGCGGAGCCTATGGAA
AAACGCCAGCAACGCGGCCTTTTTACGGTTCCTGGCCTTTTGCTGGCCTTTTGCTCACATGTTCTTTCCT
GCGTTATCCCCTGATTCTGTGGATAACCGTATTACCGCCTTTGAGTGAGCTGATACCGCTCGCCGCAGCC
GAACGACCGAGCGCAGCGAGTCAGTGAGCGAGGAAGCGGAAGAGCGCCCAATACGCAAACCGCCTCTCCC
CGCGCGTTGGCCGATTCATTAATGCAGCTGGCACGACAGGTTTCCCGACTGGAAAGCGGGCAGTGAGCGC
AACGCAATTAATGTGAGTTAGCTCACTCATTAGGCACCCCAGGCTTTACACTTTATGCTTCCGGCTCGTA
TGTTGTGTGGAATTGTGAGCGGATAACAATTTCACACAGGAAACAGCTATGACCATGATTACGCCAAGCT
CGAAATTAACCCTCACTAAAGGGAACAAAAGCTGGTACCGGGCCCCCCCTCGAGGTCGACGGTATCGATA
AGCTTTTGTCCCCGTAGATTATACCCCAACTACTACCTTAGAAGATATAGAAGACCTCCTGAACTACGCC
ATTTGCGATGATAACAGCTGCGGTTGTCTCATAGAGACAGAGGCACGGTAAGGATCTAGCGTTTTATTTT
ATTTCATCTTGTTTCTTTACCACGCGCTCATTCTCCCGGACACCGATGTCGGAATCCGCCGAGATAACAA
ATAAATGAATATATAATAATCATATCTAATTCCCCGCAGCATCATGTTCGGAGATATCATAATCTGCGTT
CCCCTCTCGGCCGAAAGCAGAGGAGTGAGAAATTTAAAAAGCAGAATAATGCCTATGGGTCTATCACAGA
TTCTCTCTAGCGGCCTCGGCCTTCACTTCTCTCTGCTATATGGCGCTTTCGGGAGCAACTATAATAGTTT
GGCCTATATGGAACGCCTGAAACCACTAACCGCGATGACGGCGATAGCTTTTTGTCCAATGACTAGTAAA
TTGGAGCTACGCCAGAACTACAGACTGGAAAAGGCTCGATGGTGAGTACTTGTACAAGTTTTTGTGCCTT
CCCGCCACGTCTCCTTTATCGACAAGGAAAGGCATGCATTGTGTATTTATTCACATAGAAAAGCGTAAGA
TCCCCGCCGTATAAATATCCCGAATTCGCTAAAAAGAGTCCCATTTATACACCCCGCCCCGCCCTCGGAT
GCACCTGTCACTCTAAAAATGTCGCAGCACTTCTCCTCCACCCTCCACTCCACCCCCTCTTAGAAGACAG
ACCACACCCATGTACGCGCATACGTGTCAACCCCACACGCATACCTACATCCTTTCAGAGCAGAAACTAT
GGGGCTGGAAGCCTTCGTAACAAGAAAATTTTTTCTCGTTCCTTGTATCTTGCCTCTTTGTGCGGCACAC
ATGTATTCATCCACTCAAAATCCAGCGAACTGATCGTCAATATCGAACTCTTGAAGATACAAAACCATGG
CGGACAGACTATCAAAACGTTAACCTCGTTTGCGATCGTTCGAAAAGACAGCGACGGGCAAGATTGGGAA
ACCTGCACGCGCTTCGCGTCCGTTAGCATAGAGGACATATTGAGGTCTAAACCTGCCGCCAATGGCACAT
GTTGTCCTCCCCGAGACGTGCACCATGATCGTCCTACGTTACAATCTTCTAACTCATGGACTCGGACTGA
GTATTTCGAACCGTGGCAGGACGTCGTTGACGCATACGTCCCTATAAACGATAATCATTGTCCAAACGAT
AGCTACGTCGTGTGAGTGATTCATGCCAATTTTAATAAAAAACTCCATCTATGTTTTTTATTGGTTTTGC
TACATAGCAGTGGAACACAATTCTGAAATTCTAATTTCGAAATTCGCTTTTTTTTTCGTCAGATTTCAAA
CCCTGCAAGGTCACGAATGGTGTTCACGTTTGAATAAGAACGACACGAAGAATTATTTATCTTCTGTACT
GTAAGTAAACTTATTTTCTCTTCTTTG
Features (pLannotate 1.2.2; 17 found; start..end, strand, type, name):
     86..703     +  CDS            GQ1_HHV6Z (fragment): Experimental evidence at protein level: Swiss-Prot protein existence level 1. Plays a role in virus entry by participating in host receptor binding at the cell surface. From Human herpesvirus 6B (strain Z29) (HHV-6 variant B) (Human B lymphotropic virus).
    699..770     -  misc_feature   MCS (fragment): pBluescript multiple cloning site
    779..797     -  promoter       T7 promoter: promoter for bacteriophage T7 RNA polymerase
    800..957     +  CDS            lacZα (fragment): LacZα fragment of β-galactosidase; lacZ fragment
    988..1416    -  rep_origin     f1 ori (sequence partly withheld): f1 bacteriophage origin of replication; arrow indicates direction of (+) strand synthesis
   1443..1547    +  promoter       AmpR promoter: bla
   1548..2408    +  CDS            AmpR: β-lactamase; bla; confers resistance to ampicillin, carbenicillin, and related antibiotics
   2579..3167    +  rep_origin     ori: high-copy-number ColE1/pMB1/pBR322/pUC origin of replication
   3350..3442    +  CDS            lacI (fragment): lac repressor; lacI; The lac repressor binds to the lac operator to inhibit transcription in E. coli. This inhibition can be relieved by adding lactose or isopropyl-β-D-thiogalactopyranoside (IPTG).
   3455..3476    +  protein_bind   CAP binding site: CAP binding activates transcription in the presence of cAMP. E. coli catabolite activator protein
   3491..3521    +  promoter       lac promoter: promoter for the E. coli lac operon
   3529..3545    +  protein_bind   lac operator: The lac repressor binds to the lac operator to inhibit transcription in E. coli. This inhibition can be relieved by adding lactose or isopropyl-β-D-thiogalactopyranoside (IPTG). lac repressor encoded by lacI
   3590..3608    +  promoter       T3 promoter: promoter for bacteriophage T3 RNA polymerase
   3620..3661    -  misc_feature   MCS (fragment): pBluescript multiple cloning site
   3658..4206    +  CDS            GQ1_HHV6Z (fragment): Experimental evidence at protein level: Swiss-Prot protein existence level 1. Plays a role in virus entry by participating in host receptor binding at the cell surface. From Human herpesvirus 6B (strain Z29) (HHV-6 variant B) (Human B lymphotropic virus).
   4596..4928    +  CDS            GQ1_HHV6Z (fragment): Experimental evidence at protein level: Swiss-Prot protein existence level 1. Plays a role in virus entry by participating in host receptor binding at the cell surface. From Human herpesvirus 6B (strain Z29) (HHV-6 variant B) (Human B lymphotropic virus).
   5041..5127    +  CDS            GQ1_HHV6U (fragment): Experimental evidence at protein level: Swiss-Prot protein existence level 1. Plays a role in virus entry by participating in host receptor binding at the cell surface. From Human herpesvirus 6A (strain Uganda-1102) (HHV-6 variant A) (Human B lymphotropic virus).
