[The description below was written by a language model from this plasmid's Addgene catalogue record and pLannotate feature annotations shown in this document.]
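Description:
pH6Z-203 is a bacterial cloning plasmid that carries a single restriction fragment of the human herpesvirus 6B strain Z29 genome. It is one member of a clone set made during restriction mapping and molecular cloning of that genome. The backbone is recorded as pKSm13-, a Stratagene phagemid similar to pBluescript, and the feature table fits that description. It shows a high-copy ColE1/pUC-type origin for propagation in E. coli, an f1 origin that allows single-stranded DNA rescue with helper phage, and a β-lactamase gene with its own promoter for ampicillin selection. The lac promoter, operator and CAP site lie upstream of a lacZα fragment, which is interrupted by the insert in the pBluescript polylinker.

The insert is the HindIII R fragment, about 2.2 kb, corresponding to roughly positions 149,858–152,052 of the viral genome. According to the depositor it contains part of gene U100. In the circular 5,153 nt sequence the insert spans the numbering origin and sits between the two polylinker remnants, flanked by the T3 and T7 promoters. These promoters provide sequencing primer sites and could be used for in vitro transcription of either strand. The annotation detects several separate segments matching glycoprotein Q1, a U100 product that takes part in host receptor binding during virus entry. The gaps between these matches are consistent with genomic DNA from a spliced gene, though the record does not state this. No eukaryotic promoter or expression elements are present, so the plasmid is a source of cloned viral DNA and not an expression construct. Likely uses are as a hybridisation probe, a sequencing or PCR template, or starting material for subcloning U100 sequences. The cloning method is not recorded.
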