Addgene plasmid #85233: pH6Z-203
Purpose: Plasmid clone containing HHV-6B(Z29) restriction endonuclease fragment
Depositing lab: Philip Pellett. Depositing organization: Centers for Disease Control and Prevention. Publication: Restriction endonuclease mapping and molecular cloning of the human herpesvirus 6 variant B strain Z29 genome. Lindquester GJ, Inoue N, Allen RD, Castelli JW, Stamey FR, Dambaugh TR, O'Brian JJ, Danovich RM, Frenkel N, Pellett PE. Arch Virol. 1996;141(2):367-79. PubMed 8634027.
Backbone
  Vector backbone: pKSm13-
  Backbone manufacturer: Stratagene, similar to pBluescript SK+
  Vector type: cloning vector
Growth in bacteria
  Bacterial resistance: Ampicillin, 100 μg/mL
  Growth temperature: 37°C
  Growth strain: DH5alpha
  Copy number: High Copy
Gene/Insert
  Gene/Insert name: fragment of the human herpesvirus 6B strain Z29 genome (alt name: NC_000898)
  Insert size (bp): 2200
  Cloning method: Unknown
  Sequencing primers: 5′ T7; 3′ T3
Terms and licenses: Academic/Nonprofit Terms; Industry Terms: Not Available to Industry
Depositor comments: restriction enzyme fragment = HindIII R; Range (bases) = 149,858-152,052; Associated Genes = U100 (partial)
How to cite: pH6Z-203 was a gift from Philip Pellett (Addgene plasmid # 85233 ; http://n2t.net/addgene:85233 ; RRID:Addgene_85233)
